Addgene plasmid #149101: pGBW-m4046526
Purpose: Yeast Expression plasmid for SARS-CoV-2 ORF3a protein
Depositing lab: Ginkgo Bioworks & Benjie Chen. Depositing organization: Ginkgo Bioworks.
Backbone
  Vector backbone: AmpR; 2u URA3
  Backbone size w/o insert (bp): 4078
  Vector type: Yeast Expression
  Selectable markers: URA3
Growth in bacteria
  Bacterial resistance: Ampicillin, 100 μg/mL
  Growth temperature: 37°C
  Growth strain: DH5alpha
  Copy number: High Copy
Gene/Insert
  Gene/Insert name: SARS-CoV-2 ORF3a protein
  Species: S. cerevisiae (budding yeast); Severe acute respiratory syndrome coronavirus 2
  Insert size (bp): 821
  Mutation: wt
  Entrez Gene: ORF3a (a.k.a. GU280_gp03)
  Promoter: pGAL1
  Tag / fusion protein: Cleavable thrombin;3xFLAG (C terminal on backbone)
  Cloning method: Unknown
Resource information
  A portion of this plasmid was derived from a plasmid made by: GinkgoBioworks
Depositor comments: NCBI Reference Sequence: YP_009724391.1. Created by gene synthesis with Not1 site. NGS used for QC was performed by Ginkgo and may not fully cover the entire plasmid.
How to cite: pGBW-m4046526 was a gift from Ginkgo Bioworks & Benjie Chen (Addgene plasmid # 149101 ; http://n2t.net/addgene:149101 ; RRID:Addgene_149101)
