[The description below was written by a language model from this plasmid's Addgene catalogue record and pLannotate feature annotations shown in this document.]
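Description:
pGBW-m4046526 is a yeast episomal expression plasmid for galactose-inducible production of the SARS-CoV-2 ORF3a protein in Saccharomyces cerevisiae. It is a shuttle vector. In E. coli it replicates from a high-copy ColE1/pUC-type origin and is selected with ampicillin through a β-lactamase gene that the annotation places downstream of a cat promoter. In yeast it is maintained at multiple copies by the 2μ origin and selected by uracil prototrophy through URA3, a marker that can also be counterselected with 5-FOA. Short phage and bacterial terminators (T3Te, T7Te, tonB) flank the bacterial modules, presumably to insulate them from read-through transcription. A short rop annotation lies next to AmpR, although the catalogue lists the plasmid as high copy.

The expression cassette consists of the GAL1 promoter, which is regulated by Gal4 and induced by galactose, followed by the wild-type ORF3a coding sequence and a CYC1 terminator fragment. The insert was made by gene synthesis. The listing of both budding yeast and the virus under species may reflect the expression host or codon adaptation, but the record does not say which. The backbone supplies a C-terminal thrombin-cleavable 3xFLAG tag for detection or affinity capture and later tag removal. The automated annotation picks up only a short 3xFLAG fragment after the ORF. The depositor also notes that the sequencing used for quality control may not cover the whole plasmid.

ORF3a is a viroporin-like accessory protein implicated in lysosomal virion egress and in disrupting autophagy. The construct suits controlled expression of the tagged protein in yeast for purification, localisation or functional studies.
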