Features (pLannotate 1.2.2; 14 found; start..end, strand, type, name):
     25..466     +  promoter       GAL1 promoter: S. cerevisiae GAL1; inducible promoter, regulated by Gal4
    478..1302    +  CDS            AP3A_SARS2: Experimental evidence at protein level: Swiss-Prot protein existence level 1. Plays a role in virus egress via lysosomal trafficking (PubMed:33157038, PubMed:33422265). Forms homotetrameric ion channels (viroporin) localized at endosomes and lysosomes, that may induce deacidification of lysosomes thereby allowing safe virion egress through lysosomal trafficking (By similarity) (PubMed:33157038, PubMed:33422265). Also blocks formation of autolysosomes through binding and sequestering host TMUB1/HOPS on late endosomes. This prevents fusion of autophagosomes with lysosomes, disrupting autophagy a
   1320..1337    +  CDS            3xFLAG (fragment): three tandem FLAG® epitope tags, followed by an enterokinase cleavage site
   1415..1587    +  terminator     CYC1 terminator (fragment): S. cerevisiae CYC1; transcription terminator for CYC1
   1623..1799    +  promoter       URA3 promoter (fragment): S. cerevisiae URA3
   1800..2603    +  CDS            URA3: orotidine-5'-phosphate decarboxylase, required for uracil biosynthesis; S. cerevisiae URA3; yeast auxotrophic marker, counterselectable with 5-fluoroorotic acid (5-FOA)
   2686..3668    -  rep_origin     2μ ori: yeast 2μ plasmid origin of replication
   3746..3775    +  terminator     T3Te terminator: phage T3 early transcription terminator
   3797..4384    +  rep_origin     ori: high-copy-number ColE1/pMB1/pBR322/pUC origin of replication
   4396..4423    -  terminator     T7Te terminator: phage T7 early transcription terminator
   4447..4638    -  CDS            rop: Rop protein, which maintains plasmids at low copy number; rop
   4639..5499    -  CDS            AmpR: β-lactamase; bla; confers resistance to ampicillin, carbenicillin, and related antibiotics
   5500..5602    -  promoter       cat promoter: promoter of the E. coli cat gene encoding chloramphenicol acetyltransferase
   5603..5634    -  terminator     tonB terminator: bidirectional E. coli tonB-P14 transcription terminator
>Addgene plasmid #149101 | pGBW-m4046526 | addgene full sequence | sequence record 298110 | Ginkgo NGS Result
GCGGCCGCTTGCTATATTGAAGTACGGATTAGAAGCCGCCGAGCGGGCGACAGCCCTCCGACGGAAGACT
CTCCTCCGTGCGTCCTCGTCTTCACCGGTCGCGTTCCTGAAACGCAGATGTGCCTCGCGCCGCACTGCTC
CGAACAATAAAGATTCTACAATACTAGCTTTTATGGTTATGAAGAGGAAAAATTGGCAGTAACCTGGCCC
CACAAACCTTCAAATTAACGAATCAAATTAACAACCATAGGATGATAATGCGATTAGTTTTTTAGCCTTA
TTTCTGGGGTAATTAATCAGCGAAGCGATGATTTTTGATCTATTAACAGATATATAAATGGAAAAGCTGC
ATAACCACTTTAACTAATACTTTCAACATTTTCAGTTTGTATTACTTCTTATTCAAATGTCATAAAAGTA
TCAACAAAAAATTGTTAATATACCTCTATACTTTAACGTCAAGGAGAAAAAACTATAATGGATTTGTTTA
TGAGAATCTTCACAATTGGAACTGTAACTTTGAAGCAAGGTGAAATCAAGGATGCTACTCCTTCAGATTT
TGTTCGCGCTACTGCAACGATACCGATACAAGCCTCACTCCCTTTCGGATGGCTTATTGTTGGCGTTGCA
CTTCTTGCTGTTTTTCAGAGCGCTTCCAAAATCATAACCCTCAAAAAGAGATGGCAACTAGCACTCTCCA
AGGGTGTTCACTTTGTTTGCAACTTGCTGTTGTTGTTTGTAACAGTTTACTCACACCTTTTGCTCGTTGC
TGCTGGCCTTGAAGCCCCTTTTCTCTATCTTTATGCTTTAGTCTACTTCTTGCAGAGTATAAACTTTGTA
AGAATAATAATGAGGCTTTGGCTTTGCTGGAAATGCCGTTCCAAAAACCCATTACTTTATGATGCCAACT
ATTTTCTTTGCTGGCATACTAATTGTTACGACTATTGTATACCTTACAATAGTGTAACTTCTTCAATTGT
CATTACTTCAGGTGATGGCACAACAAGTCCTATTTCTGAACATGACTACCAGATTGGTGGTTATACTGAA
AAATGGGAATCTGGAGTAAAAGACTGTGTTGTATTACACAGTTACTTCACTTCAGACTATTACCAGCTGT
ACTCAACTCAATTGAGTACAGACACTGGTGTTGAACATGTTACCTTCTTCATCTACAATAAAATTGTTGA
TGAGCCTGAAGAACATGTCCAAATTCACACAATCGACGGTTCATCCGGAGTTGTTAATCCAGTAATGGAA
CCAATTTATGATGAACCGACGACGACTACTAGCGTGCCTTTGCTCGTGCCGAGAGGTTCTGATTATAAAG
ATCATGATGGTGATTATAAAGATCATGATATTGATTATAAAGATGATGATGATAAATAAACAGGCCCCTT
TTCCTTTGTCGATATCATGTAATTAGTTATGTCACGCTTACATTCACGCCCTCCTCCCACATCCGCTCTA
ACCGAAAAGGAAGGAGTTAGACAACCTGAAGTCTAGGTCCCTATTTATTTTTTTTAATAGTTATGTTAGT
ATTAAGAACGTTATTTATATTTCAAATTTTTCTTTTTTTTCTGTACAAAGCGGCCGCCGAACCACTAGTG
CACTGCAGTACACGGTTTCCTTGAAATTTTTTTGATTCGGTAATCTCCGAACAGAAGGAAGAACGAAGGA
AGGAGCACAGACTTAGATTGGTATATATACGCATATGTAGTGTTGAAGAAACATGAAATTGCCCAGTATT
CTTAACCCAACTGCACAGAACAAAAACGTGCAGGAAACGAAGATAAATCATGTCGAAAGCTACATATAAG
GAACGTGCTGCTACTCATCCTAGTCCTGTTGCTGCCAAGCTATTTAATATCATGCACGAAAAGCAAACAA
ACTTGTGTGCTTCATTGGATGTTCGTACCACCAAGGAATTACTGGAGTTAGTTGAAGCATTAGGTCCCAA
AATTTGTTTACTAAAAACACATGTGGATATCTTGACTGATTTTTCCATGGAGGGCACAGTTAAGCCGCTA
AAGGCATTATCCGCCAAGTACAATTTTTTACTCTTCGAGGACAGAAAATTTGCTGACATTGGTAATACAG
TCAAATTGCAGTACTCTGCGGGTGTATACAGAATAGCAGAATGGGCAGACATTACGAATGCACACGGTGT
GGTGGGCCCAGGTATTGTTAGCGGTTTGAAGCAGGCGGCAGAAGAAGTAACAAAGGAACCTAGAGGCCTT
TTGATGTTAGCAGAATTGTCATGCAAGGGCTCCCTATCTACTGGAGAATATACTAAGGGTACTGTTGACA
TTGCGAAGAGCGACAAAGATTTTGTTATCGGCTTTATTGCTCAAAGAGACATGGGTGGAAGAGATGAAGG
TTACGATTGGTTGATTATGACACCCGGTGTGGGTTTAGATGACAAGGGAGATGCATTGGGTCAACAGTAT
AGAACCGTGGATGATGTGGTTTCTACAGGATCTGACATTATTATTGTTGGAAGAGGACTATTTGCAAAGG
GAAGGGATGCTAAGGTAGAGGGTGAACGTTACAGAAAAGCAGGCTGGGAAGCATATTTGAGAAGATGCGG
CCAGCAAAACTAAAAAACTGTATTATAAGTAAATGCATGTATACTAAACTCACAAATTAGAGCTTCAATT
TAATTATATCAGTTATTACCCGAGTAACGAAGCATCTGTGCTTCATTTTGTAGAACAAAAATGCAACGCG
AGAGCGCTAATTTTTCAAACAAAGAATCTGAGCTGCATTTTTACAGAACAGAAATGCAACGCGAAAGCGC
TATTTTACCAACGAAGAATCTGTGCTTCATTTTTGTAAAACAAAAATGCAACGCGAGAGCGCTAATTTTT
CAAACAAAGAATCTGAGCTGCATTTTTACAGAACAGAAATGCAACGCGAGAGCGCTATTTTACCAACAAA
GAATCTATACTTCTTTTTTGTTCTACAAAAATGCATCCCGAGAGCGCTATTTTTCTAACAAAGCATCTTA
GATTACTTTTTTTCTCCTTTGTGCGCTCTATAATGCAGTCTCTTGATAACTTTTTGCACTGTAGGTCCGT
TAAGGTTAGAAGAAGGCTACTTTGGTGTCTATTTTCTCTTCCATAAAAAAAGCCTGACTCCACTTCCCGC
GTTTACTGATTACTAGCGAAGCTGCGGGTGCATTTTTTCAAGATAAAGGCATCCCCGATTATATTCTATA
CCGATGTGGATTGCGCATACTTTGTGAACAGAAAGTGATAGCGTTGATGATTCTTCATTGGTCAGAAAAT
TATGAACGGTTTCTTCTATTTTGTCTCTATATACTACGTATAGGAAATGTTTACATTTTCGTATTGTTTT
CGATTCACTCTATGAATAGTTCTTACTACAATTTTTTTGTCTAAAGAGTAATACTAGAGATAAACATAAA
AAATGTAGAGGTCGAGTTTAGATGCAAGTTCAAGGAGCGAAAGGTGGATGGGTAGGTTATATAGGGATAT
AGCACAGAGATATATAGCAAAGAGATACTTTTGAGCAATGTTTGTGGAAGCGGTATTCGCAATATTTTAG
TAGCTCGTTACAGTCCGGTGCGTTTTTGGTTTTTTGAAAGTGCGTCATCAGAGCGCTTTTGGTTTTCAAA
AGCGCTCTGAAGTTCCTATACTTTCTAGCTAGAGAATAGGAACTTCCCGAGCGGCCGCGTGTTACAAGCT
TGACTCCAGCGTAACTGGACTGCAATCAACTCACTGGCTCACCTTCACGGGTGGGCCTTTCTTCGGTAGA
AAATCAAAGGATCTTCTTGAGATCCTTTTTTTCTGCGCGTAATCTGCTGCTTGCAAACAAAAAAACCACC
GCTACCAGCGGTGGTTTGTTTGCCGGATCAAGAGCTACCAACTCTTTTTCCGAGGTAACTGGCTTCAGCA
GAGCGCAGATACCAAATACTGTTCTTCTAGTGTAGCCGTAGTTAGGCCACCACTTCAAGAACTCTGTAGC
ACCGCCTACATACCTCGCTCTGCTAATCCTGTTACCAGTGGCTGCTGCCAGTGGCGATAAGTCGTGTCTT
ACCGGGTTGGACTCAAGACGATAGTTACCGGATAAGGCGCAGCGGTCGGGCTGAACGGGGGGTTCGTGCA
CACAGCCCAGCTTGGAGCGAACGACCTACACCGAACTGAGATACCTACAGCGTGAGCTATGAGAAAGCGC
CACGCTTCCCGAAGGGAGAAAGGCGGACAGGTATCCGGTAAGCGGCAGGGTCGGAACAGGAGAGCGCACG
AGGGAGCTTCCAGGGGTAAACGCCTGGTATCTTTATAGTCCTGTCGGGTTTCGCCACCTCTGACTTGAGC
ATCGATTTTTGTGATGCTCGTCAGGGGGGCGGAGCCTATGGAAAAACGCCAGCAACGCAGAAAGGCCCAC
CCGAAGGTGAGCCAGGTGATTACATTTGGGCCCTCATCAGAGGTTTTCACCGTCATCACCGAAACGCGCG
AGGCAGCTGCGGTAAAGCTCATCAGCGTGGTCGTGAAGCGATTCACAGATGTCTGCCTGTTCATCCGCGT
CCAGCTCGTTGAGTTTCTCCAGAAGCGTTAATGTCTGGCTTCTGATAAAGCGGGCCATGTTAAGGGCGGT
TTTTTCCTGTTTGGTCACTTACCAATGCTTAATCAGTGAGGCACCTATCTCAGCGATCTGTCTATTTCGT
TCATCCATAGTTGCCTGACTCCCCGTCGTGTAGATAACTACGATGCGGGAGGGCTTACCATCTGGCCCCA
GTGCTGCAATGATACCGCGAGACCCACGCTCACCGGCTCCAGATTTATCAGCAATAAACCAGCCAGCCGG
GAGGGCCGAGCGCAGAAGTGATCCTGCAACTTTATCCGCCTCCATCCAGTCTATTAATTGTTGCCGGGAA
GCTAGAGTAAGTAGTTCGCCAGTTAATAGTTTGCGCAACGTTGTTGCCATTGCTACAGGCATCGTGGTGT
CACGCTCGTCGTTTGGTATGGCTTCATTCAGCTCCGGTTCCCAACGATCAAGGCGAGTTACATGATCCCC
CATGTTGTGCAAAAAAGCGGTTAGCTCCTTCGGTCCTCCGATCGTTGCCAGAAGTAAGTTGGCCGCAGTG
TTATCACTCATGGTTATGGCAGCACTGCATAATTCTCTTACTGTCATGCCATCCGTGAGATGCTTTTCTG
TGACTGGTGAGTACTCAACCAAGTCATTCTGAGAATAGTGTATGCGGCGACCGAGTTGCTCTTGCCCGGC
GTCAATACGGGATAATACCGCGCCACATAGCAGAACTTTAAAAGTGCTCATCATTGGAAAACGTTCTTCG
GGGCGTAAACTCTCAAGGATCTTACCGCTGTTGAGATCCAGTTCGATGTAACCCACTCGTGCACCCAACT
GATCTTCAGCATCTTTTACTTTCACCAGCGTTTCTGGGTGAGCAAAAACAGGAAGGCAAAATGCCGCAAA
AAAGGGAATAAGGGCGACACGGAAATGTTGAATACTCATTTTAGCTTCCTTAGCTCCTGAAAATCTCGAT
AACTCAAAAAATACGCCCGGTAGTGATCTTATTTCATTATGGTGAAAGTTGGAACCTCTTACGTGCCGAT
CAAGTCAAAAGCCTCCGGTCGGAGGCTTTTGACTTTCTGCTATGGAGGTCAGGTATGATTTAAATGGTCA
GTTAGA
